>Addgene plasmid #211249 | pBiT3.1-N_UTP4:1-686 | addgene full sequence | sequence record 423401 | Addgene NGS Result
AAGACGCGTTAATTAAGACGTCGGCAGTGAAAAAAATGCTTTATTTGTGAAATTTGTGATGCTATTGCTT
TATTTGTAACCATTATAAGCTGCAATAAACAAGTTAACAACAACAATTGCATTCATTTTATGTTTCAGGT
TCAGGGGGAGGTGTGGGAGGTTTTTTAAAGCAAGTAAAACCTCTACAAATGTGGTATGGCTGATTATGAT
CCGCGGCCGCAATACGTCGACGTTATCAGCTGACTTCGTACGAGAGCCTAGGATTATGGCGCGCCACTAG
TTATTAATAGTAATCAATTACGGGGTCATTAGTTCATAGCCCATATATGGAGTTCCGCGTTACATAACTT
ACGGTAAATGGCCCGCCTGGCTGACCGCCCAACGACCCCCGCCCATTGACGTCAATAATGACGTATGTTC
CCATAGTAACGCCAATAGGGACTTTCCATTGACGTCAATGGGTGGAGTATTTACGGTAAACTGCCCACTT
GGCAGTACATCAAGTGTATCATATGCCAAGTCCGCCCCCTATTGACGTCAATGACGGTAAATGGCCCGCC
TGGCATTATGCCCAGTACATGACCTTACGGGACTTTCCTACTTGGCAGTACATCTACGTATTAGTCATCG
CTATTACCATGGTGATGCGGTTTTGGCAGTACACCAATGGGCGTGGATAGCGGTTTGACTCACGGGGATT
TCCAAGTCTCCACCCCATTGACGTCAATGGGAGTTTGTTTTGGCACCAAAATCAACGGGACTTTCCAAAA
TGTCGTAATAACCCCGCCCCGTTGACGCAAATGGGCGGTAGGCGTGTACGGTGGGAGGTCTATATAAGCA
GAGCTGGTTTAGTGAACCGTCAGATCACTAGAATCTTTATTGCGGTAGTTTATCACAGTTAAATTGCTAA
CGCAGTCAGTGCTTCTGACACAACAGTCTCGAACTTAAGCTGCAGAAGTTGGTCGTGAGGCACTGGGCAG
GTAAGTATCAAGGTTACAAGACAGGTTTAAGGAGACCAATAGAAACTGGGCTTGTCGAGACAGAGAAGAC
TCTTGCGTTTCTGATAGGCACCTATTGGTCTTACTGACATCCACTTTGCCTTTCTCTCCACAGGTGTCCA
CTCCCAGTTCAATTACAGCTCTTAAGGCTAGAGTATTAATACGACTCACTATAGGGGTTAGCGATCGCCA
TGGTGAGCGGCTGGCGGCTGTTCAAGAAGATTAGCGGGAGCTCCGGTGGCTCGAGCGGTATGGGTGAATT
TAAGGTCCATCGAGTACGTTTCTTTAATTATGTTCCATCAGGAATCCGCTGTGTGGCTTACAATAACCAG
TCAAACAGATTGGCTGTTTCACGAACAGATGGCACTGTGGAAATTTATAACTTGTCAGCAAACTACTTTC
AGGAGAAATTTTTCCCAGGTCATGAGTCTCGGGCTACAGAAGCTTTGTGCTGGGCAGAAGGACAGCGACT
CTTTAGTGCTGGGCTCAATGGCGAGATTATGGAGTATGATTTACAGGCGTTAAACATCAAGTATGCTATG
GATGCCTTTGGAGGACCTATTTGGAGCATGGCTGCCAGCCCCAGTGGCTCTCAACTTTTGGTTGGTTGTG
AAGATGGATCTGTGAAACTATTTCAAATTACCCCAGACAAAATCCAGTTTGAAAGAAATTTTGATCGGCA
GAAAAGTCGCATCCTGAGTCTCAGCTGGCATCCCTCTGGTACCCACATTGCAGCTGGTTCCATAGACTAC
ATTAGTGTGTTTGATGTCAAATCAGGCAGCGCTGTTCATAAGATGATTGTGGACAGGCAGTATATGGGCG
TGTCTAAGCGGAAGTGCATCGTGTGGGGTGTCGCCTTCTTGTCCGATGGCACTATCATAAGTGTGGACTC
TGCTGGGAAGGTGCAGTTCTGGGACTCAGCCACTGGGACGCTTGTGAAGAGCCATCTCATCGCTAATGCT
GACGTGCAGTCCATTGCTGTAGCTGACCAAGAAGACAGTTTCGTGGTGGGCACAGCCGAGGGAACAGTCT
TCCATTTTCAGCTGGTCCCTGTGACATCTAACAGCAGTGAGAAGCAGTGGGTGCGGACAAAACCGTTCCA
GCATCACACTCATGACGTGCGCACTGTGGCCCACAGCCCAACAGCGCTGATATCTGGAGGCACTGACACC
CACTTAGTCTTTCGTCCTCTCATGGAGAAGGTGGAAGTAAAGAATTACGATGCCGCTCTCCGAAAAATCA
CCTTTCCCCACCGATGTCTCATCTCCTGTTCTAAAAAGAGGCAGCTTCTCCTCTTCCAGTTTGCTCATCA
CTTAGAACTTTGGCGACTGGGATCCACAGTTGCAACAGGCAAGAATGGGGATACTCTTCCACTCTCTAAA
AATGCAGATCATTTACTGCACCTAAAGACAAAGGGTCCTGAGAACATTATCTGTAGCTGTATCTCCCCAT
GTGGAAGTTGGATAGCCTATTCTACAGTTTCTCGGTTTTTTCTCTATCGGCTGAATTATGAACATGACAA
CATAAGCCTCAAAAGGGTTTCCAAAATGCCAGCATTCCTTCGCTCTGCCCTTCAGATTTTGTTTTCTGAA
GATTCAACAAAGCTCTTTGTAGCATCAAATCAAGGAGCTCTGCATATTGTTCAGCTGTCAGGAGGAAGCT
TCAAGCACCTGCATGCTTTCCAGCCTCAGTCAGGAACAGTGGAGGCCATGTGTCTTTTGGCAGTCAGTCC
AGATGGGAATTGGCTAGCTGCATCAGGTACCAGTGCTGGAGTCCATGTCTACAACGTAAAACAGCTAAAG
CTTCACTGCACGGTGCCTGCTTACAATTTCCCAGTGACTGCTATGGCTATTGCCCCCAATACCAACAACC
TTGTCATCGCTCATTCGGACCAGCAGGTATTTGAGTACAGCATCCCAGACAAACAGTATACAGATTGGAG
CCGGACTGTCCAGAAGCAGGGCTTTCACCACCTTTGGCTCCAAAGGGATACTCCTATCACACACATCAGT
TTTCATCCCAAGAGACCGATGCACATCCTTCTCCATGATGCCTACATGTTCTGCATCATTGACAAGTCAT
TGCCCCTTCCAAATGACAAAACCTTACTCTACAATCCATTTCCTCCCACGAATGAATCAGATGTCATCCG
GAGGCGCACAGCTCATGCTTTTAAAATTTCTAAGATATATAAGCCTCTACTCTTCATGGATCTTTTGGAT
GAAAGAACACTCGTGGCAGTAGAACGGCCTCTGGATGACATCATTGCTCAGCTCCCACCACCCATTAAAA
AGAAGAAATTTGGAACCTAATCTAGAGGTCAAGCTTCGGGGGTTTAAACCTGCAGGCATGCAAGCTGATT
TGGCTGCTGCCACCGCTGAGCAAGGCCGCTTCGAGCAGACATGATAAGATACATTGATGAGTTTGGACAA
ACCACAACTAGAATGCAGTGAAAAAAATGCTTTATTTGTGAAATTTGTGATGCTATTGCTTTATTTGTAA
CCATTATAAGCTGCAATAAACAAGTTAACAACAACAATTGCATTCATTTTATGTTTCAGGTTCAGGGGGA
GATGTGGGAGGTTTTTTTAAGCAAGTAAAACCTCTACAAATGTGGTAAAATCTTAATTAAGACTTCTAAT
ATAACTTCGTATAGCATACATTATACGAAGTTATGGTTCCACTGTTGACAATTAATCATCGGCATAGTAT
ATCGGCATAGTATAATACGACAAGGTGAGGAACTAAACCCAGGAGGCAGATCATGATTGAACAAGATGGA
TTGCACGCAGGTTCTCCGGCCGCTTGGGTGGAGAGGCTATTCGGCTATGACTGGGCACAACAGACAATCG
GCTGCTCTGATGCCGCCGTGTTCCGGCTGTCAGCGCAGGGGCGCCCGGTTCTTTTTGTCAAGACCGACCT
GTCCGGTGCCCTGAATGAACTGCAGGACGAGGCAGCGCGGCTATCGTGGCTGGCCACGACGGGCGTTCCT
TGCGCAGCTGTGCTCGACGTTGTCACTGAAGCGGGAAGGGACTGGCTGCTATTGGGCGAAGTGCCGGGGC
AGGATCTCCTGTCATCTCACCTTGCTCCTGCCGAGAAAGTATCCATCATGGCTGATGCAATGCGGCGGCT
GCATACGCTTGATCCGGCTACCTGCCCATTCGACCACCAAGCGAAACATCGCATCGAGCGAGCACGTACT
CGGATGGAAGCCGGTCTTGTCGATCAGGATGATCTGGACGAAGAGCATCAGGGGCTCGCGCCAGCCGAAC
TGTTCGCCAGGCTCAAGGCGCGCATGCCCGACGGCGAGGATCTCGTCGTGACCCATGGCGATGCCTGCTT
GCCGAATATCATGGTGGAAAATGGCCGCTTTTCTGGATTCATCGACTGTGGCCGGCTGGGTGTGGCGGAC
CGCTATCAGGACATAGCGTTGGCTACCCGTGATATTGCTGAAGAGCTTGGCGGCGAATGGGCTGACCGCT
TCCTCGTGCTTTACGGTATCGCCGCTCCCGATTCGCAGCGCATCGCCTTCTATCGCCTTCTTGACGAGTT
CTTCTGATTCGAAATGACCGACCAAGCGACGCCCAACCGGTATCAGCTCACTCAAAGGCGGTAATACGGT
TATCCACAGAATCAGGGGATAACGCAGGAAAGAACATGTGAGCAAAAGGCCAGCAAAAGGCCAGGAACCG
TAAAAAGGCCGCGTTGCTGGCGTTTTTCCATAGGCTCCGCCCCCCTGACGAGCATCACAAAAATCGACGC
TCAAGTCAGAGGTGGCGAAACCCGACAGGACTATAAAGATACCAGGCGTTTCCCCCTGGAAGCTCCCTCG
TGCGCTCTCCTGTTCCGACCCTGCCGCTTACCGGATACCTGTCCGCCTTTCTCCCTTCGGGAAGCGTGGC
GCTTTCTCATAGCTCACGCTGTAGGTATCTCAGTTCGGTGTAGGTCGTTCGCTCCAAGCTGGGCTGTGTG
CACGAACCCCCCGTTCAGCCCGACCGCTGCGCCTTATCCGGTAACTATCGTCTTGAGTCCAACCCGGTAA
GACACGACTTATCGCCACTGGCAGCAGCCACTGGTAACAGGATTAGCAGAGCGAGGTATGTAGGCGGTGC
TACAGAGTTCTTGAAGTGGTGGCCTAACTACGGCTACACTAGAAGGACAGTATTTGGTATCTGCGCTCTG
CTGAAGCCAGTTACCTTCGGAAAAAGAGTTGGTAGCTCTTGATCCGGCAAACAAACCACCGCTGGTAGCG
GTGGTTTTTTTGTTTGCAAGCAGCAGATTACGCGCAGAAAAAAAGGATTTCAAGAAGATCCTTTGATCTT
TTCTACGGGGTCTGACGCTCAGTGGAACGAAAACTCACGTTAAGGGATTTTGGTCATGAGATTATCAAAA
AGGATCTTCACCTAGATCCTTTTATAGTCCGGAATCGTCACACAAAAAACCAACACACAGATGTAATGAA
AATAAAGATATTTTATTGCGGCCATCGTGATGGCTAGAGTTTAGCCCTCCCACACATAACCAGAGGGCAG
CAATTCACGAATCCCAACTGCCGTCGGCTGTCCATCACTGTCCTTCACTATGGCTTTGATCCCAGGATGC
AGATCGAGAAGCACCTGTCGGCACCGTCCGCAGGGGCTCAAGATGCCCCTGTTCTCATTTCCGATCGCGA
CGATACAAGTCAGGTTGCCAGCTGCCGCAGCAGCAGCAGTGCCCAGCACCACGAGTTCTGCACAAGGTCC
CCCAGTAAAATGATATACATTGACACCAGTGAAGATGCGGCCGTCGCTAGAGAGAGCTGCGCTGGCGACG
CTGTAGTCTTCAGAGATGGGGATGCTGTTGATTGTAGCCGTTGCTCTTTCAATGAGGGTGGATTCTTCTT
GAGACAAAGGCTTGGCCATGGTGGCGCTAGTGTCAGAAGAATCGAGCTTTTTGCAAAAGCCTAGGCCTCC
AAAAAAGCCTCCTCACTACTTCTGGAATAGCTCAGAGGCCGAGGCGGCCTCGGCCTCTGCATAAATAAAA
AAAATTAGTCAGCCATGGGGCGGAGAATGGGCGGAACTGGGCGGAGTTAGGGGCGGGATGGGCGGAGTTA
GGGGCGGGACTATGGTTGCTGACTAATTGAGATGCATGCTTTGCATACTTCTGCCTGCTGGGGAGCCTGG
GGACTTTCCACACCTGGTTGCTGACTAATTGAGATGCATGCTTTGCATACTTCTGCCTGCTGGGGAGCCT
GGGGACTTTCCACACCCTAACTGACACACATTCCACAGCTGGTTCTTTCCGCCTCAGAAGGTACCTAACC
AAGTTCCTCTTTCAGAGGTTATTTCAGGCCATGGTGCTGCGC
Features (pLannotate 1.2.2; 17 found; start..end, strand, type, name):
     24..105     -  polyA_signal   SV40 poly(A) signal: SV40 polyadenylation signal
    128..211     -  CDS            large T antigen (fragment): large T antigen from SV40 (simian virus 40)
    276..641     +  enhancer       CMV enhancer: human cytomegalovirus immediate early enhancer
    643..842     +  promoter       CMV promoter: human cytomegalovirus (CMV) immediate early promoter
    981..1113    +  intron         chimeric intron: chimera between introns from human β-globin and immunoglobulin heavy chain genes
   1157..1175    +  promoter       T7 promoter: promoter for bacteriophage T7 RNA polymerase
   1250..3307    +  CDS            UTP4: UTP4_HUMAN - Also known as CIRH1A, cPERP-E From Homo sapiens (Human).
   3338..3356    +  misc_feature   MCS (fragment): pUC18/19 multiple cloning site
   3405..3526    -  polyA_signal   SV40 poly(A) signal: SV40 polyadenylation signal
   3549..3617    -  CDS            large T antigen (fragment): large T antigen from SV40 (simian virus 40)
   3641..3674    +  protein_bind   loxP: Cre-mediated recombination occurs in the 8-bp core sequence (GCATACAT). Cre recombinase
   3684..3731    +  promoter       EM7 promoter: synthetic bacterial promoter&nbsp
   3763..4554    +  CDS            neo: KKA2_KLEPN - Also known as kan, nptII. Experimental evidence at protein level: Swiss-Prot protein existence level 1. Resistance to kanamycin, neomycin, paromomycin, ribostamycin, butirosin and gentamicin B. From Klebsiella pneumoniae.
   4715..5303    -  rep_origin     ori: high-copy-number ColE1/pMB1/pBR322/pUC origin of replication
   5429..5477    -  polyA_signal   poly(A) signal: synthetic polyadenylation signal
   5501..5899    -  CDS            BSD: blasticidin S deaminase; Aspergillus terreus BSD; confers resistance to blasticidin
   5930..6287    -  promoter       SV40 promoter: SV40 enhancer and early promoter
