[The description below was written by a language model from this plasmid's Addgene catalogue record and pLannotate feature annotations shown in this document.]
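Description:
pBiT3.1-N_UTP4:1-686 is a mammalian expression plasmid built on Promega's pBiT3.1-N backbone that produces full-length, wild-type human UTP4 (also known as CIRH1A or cirhin; residues M1–T686, a 2,058 bp insert) with an N-terminal HiBiT tag. HiBiT is a short peptide that complements the LgBiT fragment of NanoLuc luciferase to restore luminescence; here it is joined to UTP4 through a glycine/serine-rich linker. The coding sequence was derived from a Mammalian Gene Collection clone and inserted by ligation-independent cloning between XhoI and XbaI sites, both of which are retained.

Expression is driven by the CMV immediate-early enhancer and promoter, followed by a chimeric β-globin/immunoglobulin intron that generally improves transcript processing. A T7 promoter lies just upstream of the open reading frame and serves as a sequencing primer site. An SV40 polyadenylation signal lies downstream of the insert.

The 6,342 nt plasmid replicates in E. coli at high copy from a ColE1/pUC-type origin and is selected with kanamycin, consistent with the annotated EM7 bacterial promoter driving the neo (nptII) gene, which is preceded by a loxP site. The catalogue lists neomycin/G418 as the mammalian selectable marker. However, the feature table shows only the bacterial EM7 promoter upstream of neo and also identifies a separate SV40 promoter–blasticidin S deaminase–synthetic poly(A) cassette that the catalogue does not mention, so the mammalian selection options should be checked against the sequence.

The construct comes from a study of the ligandability of WD40 repeat proteins. The tag suits luminescence-based detection of UTP4 in cells, although the record does not specify particular assays.
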