Addgene plasmid #211249: pBiT3.1-N_UTP4:1-686
Purpose: Mammalian expression of full-length human UTP4. N-terminal HiBiT tag.
Depositing lab: Cheryl Arrowsmith. Depositing organization: University of Toronto. Publication: A Target Class Ligandability Evaluation of WD40 Repeat-Containing Proteins. Ackloo S, Li F, Szewczyk M, Seitova A, Loppnau P, Zeng H, Xu J, Ahmad S, Arnautova YA, Baghaie AJ, Beldar S, Bolotokova A, Centrella PA, Chau I, Clark MA, Cuozzo JW, Dehghani-Tafti S, Disch JS, Dong A, Dumas A, Feng JA, Ghiabi P, Gibson E, Gilmer J, Goldman B, Green SR, Guie MA, Guilinger JP, Harms N, Herasymenko O, Houliston S, Hutchinson A, Kearnes S, Keefe AD, Kimani SW, Kramer T, Kutera M, Kwak HA, Lento C, Li Y, Liu J, Loup J, Machado RAC, Mulhern CJ, Perveen S, Righetto GL, Riley P, Shrestha S, Sigel EA, Silva M, Sintchak MD, Slakman BL, Taylor RD, Thompson J, Torng W, Underkoffler C, von Rechenberg M, Walsh RT, Watson I, Wilson DJ, Wolf E, Yadav M, Yazdi AK, Zhang J, Zhang Y, Santhakumar V, Edwards AM, Barsyte-Lovejoy D, Schapira M, Brown PJ, Halabelian L, Arrowsmith CH. J Med Chem. 2025 Jan 23;68(2):1092-1112. doi: 10.1021/acs.jmedchem.4c02010. Epub 2024 Nov 4. PubMed 39495097.
Backbone
  Vector backbone: pBiT3.1-N
  Backbone manufacturer: Promega
  Vector type: Mammalian Expression
  Selectable markers: Neomycin (select with G418)
Growth in bacteria
  Bacterial resistance: Kanamycin, 50 μg/mL
  Growth temperature: 37°C
  Growth strain: DH5alpha
  Copy number: High Copy
Gene/Insert
  Gene/Insert name: UTP4:M1-T686
  Species: H. sapiens (human)
  Insert size (bp): 2058
  Mutation: wild type
  Entrez Gene: CIRH1A (a.k.a. NAIC, CIRHIN, TEX292, FLJ14728, FLJ17146, KIAA1988)
  Promoter: CMV
  Tag / fusion protein: MVSGWRLFKKISGSSGGSSG (N terminal on insert)
  Cloning method: Ligation Independent Cloning
  Sequencing primers: 5′ T7; 3′ TTGCTCAGCGGTGGCAGCAG
Resource information
  A portion of this plasmid was derived from a plasmid made by: Mammalian Gene Collection (BC009348.2)
Terms and licenses: Academic/Nonprofit Terms; Industry Terms: Not Available to Industry
Depositor comments: 5' Cloning Site: Xho1 (not destroyed), 3' Cloning Site: Xba1 (not destroyed).
How to cite: pBiT3.1-N_UTP4:1-686 was a gift from Cheryl Arrowsmith (Addgene plasmid # 211249 ; http://n2t.net/addgene:211249 ; RRID:Addgene_211249)
