>Addgene plasmid #211249 | pBiT3.1-N_UTP4:1-686 | depositor partial sequence | sequence record 411976 | Insert sequence
ATGGGTGAATTTAAGGTCCATCGAGTACGTTTCTTTAATTATGTTCCATCAGGAATCCGCTGTGTGGCTT
ACAATAACCAGTCAAACAGATTGGCTGTTTCACGAACAGATGGCACTGTGGAAATTTATAACTTGTCAGC
AAACTACTTTCAGGAGAAATTTTTCCCAGGTCATGAGTCTCGGGCTACAGAAGCTTTGTGCTGGGCAGAA
GGACAGCGACTCTTTAGTGCTGGGCTCAATGGCGAGATTATGGAGTATGATTTACAGGCGTTAAACATCA
AGTATGCTATGGATGCCTTTGGAGGACCTATTTGGAGCATGGCTGCCAGCCCCAGTGGCTCTCAACTTTT
GGTTGGTTGTGAAGATGGATCTGTGAAACTATTTCAAATTACCCCAGACAAAATCCAGTTTGAAAGAAAT
TTTGATCGGCAGAAAAGTCGCATCCTGAGTCTCAGCTGGCATCCCTCTGGTACCCACATTGCAGCTGGTT
CCATAGACTACATTAGTGTGTTTGATGTCAAATCAGGCAGCGCTGTTCATAAGATGATTGTGGACAGGCA
GTATATGGGCGTGTCTAAGCGGAAGTGCATCGTGTGGGGTGTCGCCTTCTTGTCCGATGGCACTATCATA
AGTGTGGACTCTGCTGGGAAGGTGCAGTTCTGGGACTCAGCCACTGGGACGCTTGTGAAGAGCCATCTCA
TCGCTAATGCTGACGTGCAGTCCATTGCTGTAGCTGACCAAGAAGACAGTTTCGTGGTGGGCACAGCCGA
GGGAACAGTCTTCCATTTTCAGCTGGTCCCTGTGACATCTAACAGCAGTGAGAAGCAGTGGGTGCGGACA
AAACCGTTCCAGCATCACACTCATGACGTGCGCACTGTGGCCCACAGCCCAACAGCGCTGATATCTGGAG
GCACTGACACCCACTTAGTCTTTCGTCCTCTCATGGAGAAGGTGGAAGTAAAGAATTACGATGCCGCTCT
CCGAAAAATCACCTTTCCCCACCGATGTCTCATCTCCTGTTCTAAAAAGAGGCAGCTTCTCCTCTTCCAG
TTTGCTCATCACTTAGAACTTTGGCGACTGGGATCCACAGTTGCAACAGGCAAGAATGGGGATACTCTTC
CACTCTCTAAAAATGCAGATCATTTACTGCACCTAAAGACAAAGGGTCCTGAGAACATTATCTGTAGCTG
TATCTCCCCATGTGGAAGTTGGATAGCCTATTCTACAGTTTCTCGGTTTTTTCTCTATCGGCTGAATTAT
GAACATGACAACATAAGCCTCAAAAGGGTTTCCAAAATGCCAGCATTCCTTCGCTCTGCCCTTCAGATTT
TGTTTTCTGAAGATTCAACAAAGCTCTTTGTAGCATCAAATCAAGGAGCTCTGCATATTGTTCAGCTGTC
AGGAGGAAGCTTCAAGCACCTGCATGCTTTCCAGCCTCAGTCAGGAACAGTGGAGGCCATGTGTCTTTTG
GCAGTCAGTCCAGATGGGAATTGGCTAGCTGCATCAGGTACCAGTGCTGGAGTCCATGTCTACAACGTAA
AACAGCTAAAGCTTCACTGCACGGTGCCTGCTTACAATTTCCCAGTGACTGCTATGGCTATTGCCCCCAA
TACCAACAACCTTGTCATCGCTCATTCGGACCAGCAGGTATTTGAGTACAGCATCCCAGACAAACAGTAT
ACAGATTGGAGCCGGACTGTCCAGAAGCAGGGCTTTCACCACCTTTGGCTCCAAAGGGATACTCCTATCA
CACACATCAGTTTTCATCCCAAGAGACCGATGCACATCCTTCTCCATGATGCCTACATGTTCTGCATCAT
TGACAAGTCATTGCCCCTTCCAAATGACAAAACCTTACTCTACAATCCATTTCCTCCCACGAATGAATCA
GATGTCATCCGGAGGCGCACAGCTCATGCTTTTAAAATTTCTAAGATATATAAGCCTCTACTCTTCATGG
ATCTTTTGGATGAAAGAACACTCGTGGCAGTAGAACGGCCTCTGGATGACATCATTGCTCAGCTCCCACC
ACCCATTAAAAAGAAGAAATTTGGAACC
